Addgene plasmid #116297: pHAGE-EGFR-R776C
Purpose: Lentiviral expression of EGFR R776C
Depositing lab: Gordon Mills & Kenneth Scott. Depositing organization: Baylor College of Medicine. Publication: Systematic Functional Annotation of Somatic Mutations in Cancer. Ng PK, Li J, Jeong KJ, Shao S, Chen H, Tsang YH, Sengupta S, Wang Z, Bhavana VH, Tran R, Soewito S, Minussi DC, Moreno D, Kong K, Dogruluk T, Lu H, Gao J, Tokheim C, Zhou DC, Johnson AM, Zeng J, Ip CKM, Ju Z, Wester M, Yu S, Li Y, Vellano CP, Schultz N, Karchin R, Ding L, Lu Y, Cheung LWT, Chen K, Shaw KR, Meric-Bernstam F, Scott KL, Yi S, Sahni N, Liang H, Mills GB. Cancer Cell. 2018 Mar 12;33(3):450-462.e10. doi: 10.1016/j.ccell.2018.01.021. PubMed 29533785.
Backbone
  Vector backbone: pHAGE
  Vector type: Lentiviral
Growth in bacteria
  Bacterial resistance: Ampicillin, 100 μg/mL
  Growth temperature: 37°C
  Growth strain: Stbl3
  Copy number: High Copy
Gene/Insert
  Gene/Insert name: EGFR
  Species: H. sapiens (human)
  Mutation: R776C
  Entrez Gene: EGFR (a.k.a. ERBB, ERBB1, ERRP, HER1, NISBD2, NNCIS, PIG61, mENA)
  Cloning method: Gateway Cloning
Terms and licenses: Academic/Nonprofit Terms; Industry Terms: Not Available to Industry
How to cite: pHAGE-EGFR-R776C was a gift from Gordon Mills & Kenneth Scott (Addgene plasmid # 116297 ; http://n2t.net/addgene:116297 ; RRID:Addgene_116297)
