[The description below was written by a language model from this plasmid's Addgene catalogue record and the feature table of its GenBank file.]
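Description:
pHAGE-EGFR-R776C is a 12.1 kb HIV-1-based lentiviral expression plasmid built on the pHAGE backbone and carrying human EGFR with the R776C substitution. It is propagated in E. coli through a high-copy ColE1/pUC-type origin and selected with ampicillin via the bla gene. The viral portion begins with a full-length HIV-1 LTR at the upstream end (labelled "3' LTR" in the annotation, although it occupies the 5' position). This is followed by the Psi packaging signal, the Rev response element for Rev-dependent nuclear export of the genomic RNA, and the cPPT/CTS. A U3-deleted, self-inactivating 3' LTR closes the transfer cassette, so the integrated provirus lacks LTR promoter activity.

Between the LTRs, the human EF-1-alpha promoter, including its intron A, drives constitutive transcription of the EGFR precursor coding sequence. The insert is flanked by attB1 and attB2 sites, consistent with the recorded Gateway cloning. Downstream lie short T3 and T7 promoter sequences, an attB4 core site and a V5 epitope tag. The V5 tag is annotated as a separate feature well beyond the end of the EGFR open reading frame, and the record does not indicate that it is fused to the receptor. An EMCV IRES then allows translation of puromycin N-acetyltransferase from the same transcript, linking puromycin resistance in transduced cells to expression of the mutant receptor. A WPRE enhances transcript stability and expression.

The construct is intended for stable lentiviral expression of EGFR R776C in mammalian cells. It comes from a study that systematically annotated the function of somatic cancer mutations.
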