LOCUS       Exported 12122 bp ds-DNA circular SYN 13-MAY-2021
DEFINITION  Lentiviral expression of EGFR R776C.
ACCESSION   .
VERSION     .
KEYWORDS    pHAGE-EGFR-R776C
SOURCE      synthetic DNA construct
  ORGANISM  synthetic DNA construct
REFERENCE   1 (bases 1 to 12122)
  AUTHORS   Ng PK, Li J, Jeong KJ, Shao S, Chen H, Tsang YH, Sengupta S, Wang Z,
            Bhavana VH, Tran R, Soewito S, Minussi DC, Moreno D, Kong K,
            Dogruluk T, Lu H, Gao J, Tokheim C, Zhou DC, Johnson AM, Zeng J, Ip
            CKM, Ju Z, Wester M, Yu S, Li Y, Vellano CP, Schultz N, Karchin R,
            Ding L, Lu Y, Cheung LWT, Chen K, Shaw KR, Meric-Bernstam F, Scott
            KL, Yi S, Sahni N, Liang H, Mills GB
  TITLE     Systematic Functional Annotation of Somatic Mutations in Cancer.
  JOURNAL   Cancer Cell. 2018 Mar 12;33(3):450-462.e10. doi:
            10.1016/j.ccell.2018.01.021.
  PUBMED    29533785
REFERENCE   2 (bases 1 to 12122)
  AUTHORS   .
  TITLE     Direct Submission
  JOURNAL   Exported May 13, 2021 from SnapGene Server 1.1.58
            http://www.snapgene.com
FEATURES             Location/Qualifiers
     source          1..12122
                     /organism="synthetic DNA construct"
                     /mol_type="other DNA"
     LTR             1..634
                     /label=3' LTR
                     /note="3' long terminal repeat (LTR) from HIV-1"
     misc_feature    681..806
                     /label=HIV-1 Psi
                     /note="packaging signal of human immunodeficiency virus
                     type 1"
     misc_feature    1303..1536
                     /label=RRE
                     /note="The Rev response element (RRE) of HIV-1 allows for
                     Rev-dependent mRNA export from the nucleus to the
                     cytoplasm."
     CDS             1721..1765
                     /codon_start=1
                     /product="antigenic peptide corresponding to amino acids
                     655 to 669 of the HIV envelope protein gp41 (Lutje Hulsik
                     et al., 2013)"
                     /label=gp41 peptide
                     /note="recognized by the 2H10 single-chain llama nanobody"
                     /translation="KNEQELLELDKWASL"
     misc_feature    2058..2175
                     /label=cPPT/CTS
                     /note="central polypurine tract and central termination
                     sequence of HIV-1"
     promoter        2223..3401
                     /label=EF-1-alpha promoter
                     /note="strong constitutive promoter for human elongation
                     factor EF-1-alpha"
     intron          2454..3392
                     /label=EF-1-alpha intron A
                     /note="intron upstream of the start codon of human
                     EF-1-alpha"
     primer_bind     3349..3369
                     /label=EF1a-F
                     /note="Human elongation factor-1a promoter, forward primer"
     protein_bind    3421..3445
                     /gene="mutant version of attB"
                     /label=attB1
                     /bound_moiety="BP Clonase(TM)"
                     /note="recombination site for the Gateway(R) BP reaction"
     CDS             3448..7080
                     /codon_start=1
                     /product="precursor of human epidermal growth factor
                     receptor"
                     /label=EGFR
                     /translation="MRPSGTAGAALLALLAALCPASRALEEKKVCQGTSNKLTQLGTFE
                     DHFLSLQRMFNNCEVVLGNLEITYVQRNYDLSFLKTIQEVAGYVLIALNTVERIPLENL
                     QIIRGNMYYENSYALAVLSNYDANKTGLKELPMRNLQEILHGAVRFSNNPALCNVESIQ
                     WRDIVSSDFLSNMSMDFQNHLGSCQKCDPSCPNGSCWGAGEENCQKLTKIICAQQCSGR
                     CRGKSPSDCCHNQCAAGCTGPRESDCLVCRKFRDEATCKDTCPPLMLYNPTTYQMDVNP
                     EGKYSFGATCVKKCPRNYVVTDHGSCVRACGADSYEMEEDGVRKCKKCEGPCRKVCNGI
                     GIGEFKDSLSINATNIKHFKNCTSISGDLHILPVAFRGDSFTHTPPLDPQELDILKTVK
                     EITGFLLIQAWPENRTDLHAFENLEIIRGRTKQHGQFSLAVVSLNITSLGLRSLKEISD
                     GDVIISGNKNLCYANTINWKKLFGTSGQKTKIISNRGENSCKATGQVCHALCSPEGCWG
                     PEPRDCVSCRNVSRGRECVDKCNLLEGEPREFVENSECIQCHPECLPQAMNITCTGRGP
                     DNCIQCAHYIDGPHCVKTCPAGVMGENNTLVWKYADAGHVCHLCHPNCTYGCTGPGLEG
                     CPTNGPKIPSIATGMVGALLLLLVVALGIGLFMRRRHIVRKRTLRRLLQERELVEPLTP
                     SGEAPNQALLRILKETEFKKIKVLGSGAFGTVYKGLWIPEGEKVKIPVAIKELREATSP
                     KANKEILDEAYVMASVDNPHVCCLLGICLTSTVQLITQLMPFGCLLDYVREHKDNIGSQ
                     YLLNWCVQIAKGMNYLEDRRLVHRDLAARNVLVKTPQHVKITDFGLAKLLGAEEKEYHA
                     EGGKVPIKWMALESILHRIYTHQSDVWSYGVTVWELMTFGSKPYDGIPASEISSILEKG
                     ERLPQPPICTIDVYMIMVKCWMIDADSRPKFRELIIEFSKMARDPQRYLVIQGDERMHL
                     PSPTDSNFYRALMDEEDMDDVVDADEYLIPQQGFFSSPSTSRTPLLSSLSATSNNSTVA
                     CIDRNGLQSCPIKEDSFLQRYSSDPTGALTEDSIDDTFLPVPEYINQSVPKRPAGSVQN
                     PVYHNQPLNPAPSRDPHYQDPHSTAVGNPEYLNTVQPTCVNSTFDSPAHWAQKGSHQIS
                     LDNPDYQQDFFPKEAKPNGIFKGSTAENAEYLRVAPQSSEFIGA"
     protein_bind    complement(7082..7106)
                     /gene="mutant version of attB"
                     /label=attB2
                     /bound_moiety="BP Clonase(TM)"
                     /note="recombination site for the Gateway(R) BP reaction"
     promoter        7114..7132
                     /label=T3 promoter
                     /note="promoter for bacteriophage T3 RNA polymerase"
     primer_bind     complement(7157..7176)
                     /label=T7
                     /note="T7 promoter, forward primer"
     promoter        complement(7158..7176)
                     /label=T7 promoter
                     /note="promoter for bacteriophage T7 RNA polymerase"
     protein_bind    complement(7182..7202)
                     /gene="mutant version of attB"
                     /label=attB4
                     /bound_moiety="BP Clonase(TM)"
                     /note="core recombination site for the Gateway(R) BP
                     reaction"
     CDS             7256..7297
                     /codon_start=1
                     /product="epitope tag from simian virus 5"
                     /label=V5 tag
                     /translation="GKPIPNPLLGLDST"
     misc_feature    7318..7885
                     /label=IRES
                     /note="internal ribosome entry site (IRES) of the
                     encephalomyocarditis virus (EMCV)"
     misc_feature    7335..7887
                     /label=IRES
                     /note="internal ribosome entry site (IRES) of the
                     encephalomyocarditis virus (EMCV)"
     primer_bind     complement(7479..7496)
                     /label=IRES reverse
                     /note="IRES internal ribosome entry site, reverse primer.
                     Also called pCDH-rev"
     primer_bind     7706..7725
                     /label=IRES-F
                     /note="IRES internal ribosome entry site, forward primer"
     CDS             7899..8498
                     /codon_start=1
                     /gene="pac from Streptomyces alboniger"
                     /product="puromycin N-acetyltransferase"
                     /label=PuroR
                     /note="confers resistance to puromycin"
                     /translation="MTEYKPTVRLATRDDVPRAVRTLAAAFADYPATRHTVDPDRHIER
                     VTELQELFLTRVGLDIGKVWVADDGAAVAVWTTPESVEAGAVFAEIGPRMAELSGSRLA
                     AQQQMEGLLAPHRPKEPAWFLATVGVSPDHQGKGLGSAVVLPGVEAAERAGVPAFLETS
                     APRNLPFYERLGFTVTADVEVPEGPRTWCMTRKPGA"
     primer_bind     complement(7899..7918)
                     /label=Puro-R
                     /note="Puromycin resistance gene, reverse primer. Also
                     called puro-variant-R"
     primer_bind     8395..8415
                     /label=Puro-F
                     /note="Puromycin resistance gene, forward primer"
     misc_feature    8512..9100
                     /label=WPRE
                     /note="woodchuck hepatitis virus posttranscriptional
                     regulatory element"
     primer_bind     complement(8565..8585)
                     /label=WPRE-R
                     /note="WPRE, reverse primer"
     CDS             complement(8983..8994)
                     /codon_start=1
                     /product="Factor Xa recognition and cleavage site"
                     /label=Factor Xa site
                     /translation="IEGR"
     LTR             9175..9408
                     /label=3' LTR (Delta-U3)
                     /note="self-inactivating 3' long terminal repeat (LTR) from
                     HIV-1"
     primer_bind     complement(9527..9545)
                     /label=pBRforEco
                     /note="pBR322 vectors, upsteam of EcoRI site, forward
                     primer"
     promoter        9613..9717
                     /gene="bla"
                     /label=AmpR promoter
     CDS             9718..10578
                     /codon_start=1
                     /gene="bla"
                     /product="beta-lactamase"
                     /label=AmpR
                     /note="confers resistance to ampicillin, carbenicillin, and
                     related antibiotics"
                     /translation="MSIQHFRVALIPFFAAFCLPVFAHPETLVKVKDAEDQLGARVGYI
                     ELDLNSGKILESFRPEERFPMMSTFKVLLCGAVLSRVDAGQEQLGRRIHYSQNDLVEYS
                     PVTEKHLTDGMTVRELCSAAITMSDNTAANLLLTTIGGPKELTAFLHNMGDHVTRLDRW
                     EPELNEAIPNDERDTTMPVAMATTLRKLLTGELLTLASRQQLIDWMEADKVAGPLLRSA
                     LPAGWFIADKSGAGERGSRGIIAALGPDGKPSRIVVIYTTGSQATMDERNRQIAEIGAS
                     LIKHW"
     primer_bind     complement(9936..9955)
                     /label=Amp-R
                     /note="Ampicillin resistance gene, reverse primer"
     rep_origin      10749..11337
                     /direction=RIGHT
                     /label=ori
                     /note="high-copy-number ColE1/pMB1/pBR322/pUC origin of
                     replication"
     primer_bind     11238..11257
                     /label=pBR322ori-F
                     /note="pBR322 origin, forward primer"
     primer_bind     11491..11508
                     /label=L4440
                     /note="L4440 vector, forward primer"
     primer_bind     11600..11619
                     /label=SV40pro-F
                     /note="SV40 promoter/origin, forward primer"
     protein_bind    11748..11769
                     /label=CAP binding site
                     /bound_moiety="E. coli catabolite activator protein"
                     /note="CAP binding activates transcription in the presence
                     of cAMP."
     promoter        11784..11814
                     /label=lac promoter
                     /note="promoter for the E. coli lac operon"
     protein_bind    11822..11838
                     /label=lac operator
                     /bound_moiety="lac repressor encoded by lacI"
                     /note="The lac repressor binds to the lac operator to
                     inhibit transcription in E. coli. This inhibition can be
                     relieved by adding lactose or
                     isopropyl-beta-D-thiogalactopyranoside (IPTG)."
     primer_bind     11827..11849
                     /label=M13/pUC Reverse
                     /note="In lacZ gene"
     primer_bind     11846..11862
                     /label=M13 rev
                     /note="common sequencing primer, one of multiple similar
                     variants"
     primer_bind     11846..11862
                     /label=M13 Reverse
                     /note="In lacZ gene. Also called M13-rev"
     primer_bind     11912..11931
                     /label=EBV-rev
                     /note="SV40 polyA terminator, reverse primer"
ORIGIN
        1 tggaagggct aattcactcc caaagaagac aagatatcct tgatctgtgg atctaccaca
       61 cacaaggcta cttccctgat tagcagaact acacaccagg gccaggggtc agatatccac
      121 tgacctttgg atggtgctac aagctagtac cagttgagcc agataaggta gaagaggcca
      181 ataaaggaga gaacaccagc ttgttacacc ctgtgagcct gcatgggatg gatgacccgg
      241 agagagaagt gttagagtgg aggtttgaca gccgcctagc atttcatcac gtggcccgag
      301 agctgcatcc ggagtacttc aagaactgct gatatcgagc ttgctacaag ggactttccg
      361 ctggggactt tccagggagg cgtggcctgg gcgggactgg ggagtggcga gccctcagat
      421 cctgcatata agcagctgct ttttgcctgt actgggtctc tctggttaga ccagatctga
      481 gcctgggagc tctctggcta actagggaac ccactgctta agcctcaata aagcttgcct
      541 tgagtgcttc aagtagtgtg tgcccgtctg ttgtgtgact ctggtaacta gagatccctc
      601 agaccctttt agtcagtgtg gaaaatctct agcagtggcg cccgaacagg gacttgaaag
      661 cgaaagggaa accagaggag ctctctcgac gcaggactcg gcttgctgaa gcgcgcacgg
      721 caagaggcga ggggcggcga ctggtgagta cgccaaaaat tttgactagc ggaggctaga
      781 aggagagaga tgggtgcgag agcgtcagta ttaagcgggg gagaattaga tcgcgatggg
      841 aaaaaattcg gttaaggcca gggggaaaga aaaaatataa attaaaacat atagtatggg
      901 caagcaggga gctagaacga ttcgcagtta atcctggcct gttagaaaca tcagaaggct
      961 gtagacaaat actgggacag ctacaaccat cccttcagac aggatcagaa gaacttagat
     1021 cattatataa tacagtagca accctctatt gtgtgcatca aaggatagag ataaaagaca
     1081 ccaaggaagc tttagacaag atagaggaag agcaaaacaa aagtaagacc accgcacagc
     1141 aagcggccgg ccgctgatct tcagacctgg aggaggagat atgagggaca attggagaag
     1201 tgaattatat aaatataaag tagtaaaaat tgaaccatta ggagtagcac ccaccaaggc
     1261 aaagagaaga gtggtgcaga gagaaaaaag agcagtggga ataggagctt tgttccttgg
     1321 gttcttggga gcagcaggaa gcactatggg cgcagcgtca atgacgctga cggtacaggc
     1381 cagacaatta ttgtctggta tagtgcagca gcagaacaat ttgctgaggg ctattgaggc
     1441 gcaacagcat ctgttgcaac tcacagtctg gggcatcaag cagctccagg caagaatcct
     1501 ggctgtggaa agatacctaa aggatcaaca gctcctgggg atttggggtt gctctggaaa
     1561 actcatttgc accactgctg tgccttggaa tgctagttgg agtaataaat ctctggaaca
     1621 gatttggaat cacacgacct ggatggagtg ggacagagaa attaacaatt acacaagctt
     1681 aatacactcc ttaattgaag aatcgcaaaa ccagcaagaa aagaatgaac aagaattatt
     1741 ggaattagat aaatgggcaa gtttgtggaa ttggtttaac ataacaaatt ggctgtggta
     1801 tataaaatta ttcataatga tagtaggagg cttggtaggt ttaagaatag tttttgctgt
     1861 actttctata gtgaatagag ttaggcaggg atattcacca ttatcgtttc agacccacct
     1921 cccaaccccg aggggacccg acaggcccga aggaatagaa gaagaaggtg gagagagaga
     1981 cagagacaga tccattcgat tagtgaacgg atctcgacgg tatcgccgaa ttcacaaatg
     2041 gcagtattca tccacaattt taaaagaaaa ggggggattg gggggtacag tgcaggggaa
     2101 agaatagtag acataatagc aacagacata caaactaaag aattacaaaa acaaattaca
     2161 aaaattcaaa attttcgggt ttattacagg gacagcagag atccagtttg gactagtcgt
     2221 gaggctccgg tgcccgtcag tgggcagagc gcacatcgcc cacagtcccc gagaagttgg
     2281 ggggaggggt cggcaattga accggtgcct agagaaggtg gcgcggggta aactgggaaa
     2341 gtgatgtcgt gtactggctc cgcctttttc ccgagggtgg gggagaaccg tatataagtg
     2401 cagtagtcgc cgtgaacgtt ctttttcgca acgggtttgc cgccagaaca caggtaagtg
     2461 ccgtgtgtgg ttcccgcggg cctggcctct ttacgggtta tggcccttgc gtgccttgaa
     2521 ttacttccac ctggctgcag tacgtgattc ttgatcccga gcttcgggtt ggaagtgggt
     2581 gggagagttc gaggccttgc gcttaaggag ccccttcgcc tcgtgcttga gttgaggcct
     2641 ggcctgggcg ctggggccgc cgcgtgcgaa tctggtggca ccttcgcgcc tgtctcgctg
     2701 ctttcgataa gtctctagcc atttaaaatt tttgatgacc tgctgcgacg ctttttttct
     2761 ggcaagatag tcttgtaaat gcgggccaag atctgcacac tggtatttcg gtttttgggg
     2821 ccgcgggcgg cgacggggcc cgtgcgtccc agcgcacatg ttcggcgagg cggggcctgc
     2881 gagcgcggcc accgagaatc ggacgggggt agtctcaagc tggccggcct gctctggtgc
     2941 ctggcctcgc gccgccgtgt atcgccccgc cctgggcggc aaggctggcc cggtcggcac
     3001 cagttgcgtg agcggaaaga tggccgcttc ccggccctgc tgcagggagc tcaaaatgga
     3061 ggacgcggcg ctcgggagag cgggcgggtg agtcacccac acaaaggaaa agggcctttc
     3121 cgtcctcagc cgtcgcttca tgtgactcca cggagtaccg ggcgccgtcc aggcacctcg
     3181 attagttctc gagcttttgg agtacgtcgt ctttaggttg gggggagggg ttttatgcga
     3241 tggagtttcc ccacactgag tgggtggaga ctgaagttag gccagcttgg cacttgatgt
     3301 aattctcctt ggaatttgcc ctttttgagt ttggatcttg gttcattctc aagcctcaga
     3361 cagtggttca aagttttttt cttccatttc aggtgtcgtg aagcggccct gcagatatca
     3421 acaagtttgt acaaaaaagc aggcaccatg cgaccctccg ggacggccgg ggcagcgctc
     3481 ctggcgctgc tggctgcgct ctgcccggcg agtcgggctc tggaggaaaa gaaagtttgc
     3541 caaggcacga gtaacaagct cacgcagttg ggcacttttg aagatcattt tctcagcctc
     3601 cagaggatgt tcaataactg tgaggtggtc cttgggaatt tggaaattac ctatgtgcag
     3661 aggaattatg atctttcctt cttaaagacc atccaggagg tggctggtta tgtcctcatt
     3721 gccctcaaca cagtggagcg aattcctttg gaaaacctgc agatcatcag aggaaatatg
     3781 tactacgaaa attcctatgc cttagcagtc ttatctaact atgatgcaaa taaaaccgga
     3841 ctgaaggagc tgcccatgag aaatttacag gaaatcctgc atggcgccgt gcggttcagc
     3901 aacaaccctg ccctgtgcaa cgtggagagc atccagtggc gggacatagt cagcagtgac
     3961 tttctcagca acatgtcgat ggacttccag aaccacctgg gcagctgcca aaagtgtgat
     4021 ccaagctgtc ccaatgggag ctgctggggt gcaggagagg agaactgcca gaaactgacc
     4081 aaaatcatct gtgcccagca gtgctccggg cgctgccgtg gcaagtcccc cagtgactgc
     4141 tgccacaacc agtgtgctgc aggctgcaca ggcccccggg agagcgactg cctggtctgc
     4201 cgcaaattcc gagacgaagc cacgtgcaag gacacctgcc ccccactcat gctctacaac
     4261 cccaccacgt accagatgga tgtgaacccc gagggcaaat acagctttgg tgccacctgc
     4321 gtgaagaagt gtccccgtaa ttatgtggtg acagatcacg gctcgtgcgt ccgagcctgt
     4381 ggggccgaca gctatgagat ggaggaagac ggcgtccgca agtgtaagaa gtgcgaaggg
     4441 ccttgccgca aagtgtgtaa cggaataggt attggtgaat ttaaagactc actctccata
     4501 aatgctacga atattaaaca cttcaaaaac tgcacctcca tcagtggcga tctccacatc
     4561 ctgccggtgg catttagggg tgactccttc acacatactc ctcctctgga tccacaggaa
     4621 ctggatattc tgaaaaccgt aaaggaaatc acagggtttt tgctgattca ggcttggcct
     4681 gaaaacagga cggacctcca tgcctttgag aacctagaaa tcatacgcgg caggaccaag
     4741 caacatggtc agttttctct tgcagtcgtc agcctgaaca taacatcctt gggattacgc
     4801 tccctcaagg agataagtga tggagatgtg ataatttcag gaaacaaaaa tttgtgctat
     4861 gcaaatacaa taaactggaa aaaactgttt gggacctccg gtcagaaaac caaaattata
     4921 agcaacagag gtgaaaacag ctgcaaggcc acaggccagg tctgccatgc cttgtgctcc
     4981 cccgagggct gctggggccc ggagcccagg gactgcgtct cttgccggaa tgtcagccga
     5041 ggcagggaat gcgtggacaa gtgcaacctt ctggagggtg agccaaggga gtttgtggag
     5101 aactctgagt gcatacagtg ccacccagag tgcctgcctc aggccatgaa catcacctgc
     5161 acaggacggg gaccagacaa ctgtatccag tgtgcccact acattgacgg cccccactgc
     5221 gtcaagacct gcccggcagg agtcatggga gaaaacaaca ccctggtctg gaagtacgca
     5281 gacgccggcc atgtgtgcca cctgtgccat ccaaactgca cctacggatg cactgggcca
     5341 ggtcttgaag gctgtccaac gaatgggcct aagatcccgt ccatcgccac tgggatggtg
     5401 ggggccctcc tcttgctgct ggtggtggcc ctggggatcg gcctcttcat gcgaaggcgc
     5461 cacatcgttc ggaagcgcac gctgcggagg ctgctgcagg agagggagct tgtggagcct
     5521 cttacaccca gtggagaagc tcccaaccaa gctctcttga ggatcttgaa ggaaactgaa
     5581 ttcaaaaaga tcaaagtgct gggctccggt gcgttcggca cggtgtataa gggactctgg
     5641 atcccagaag gtgagaaagt taaaattccc gtcgctatca aggaattaag agaagcaaca
     5701 tctccgaaag ccaacaagga aatcctcgat gaagcctacg tgatggccag cgtggacaac
     5761 ccccacgtgt gctgcctgct gggcatctgc ctcacctcca ccgtgcagct catcacgcag
     5821 ctcatgccct tcggctgcct cctggactat gtccgggaac acaaagacaa tattggctcc
     5881 cagtacctgc tcaactggtg tgtgcagatc gcaaagggca tgaactactt ggaggaccgt
     5941 cgcttggtgc accgcgacct ggcagccagg aacgtactgg tgaaaacacc gcagcatgtc
     6001 aagatcacag attttgggct ggccaaactg ctgggtgcgg aagagaaaga ataccatgca
     6061 gaaggaggca aagtgcctat caagtggatg gcattggaat caattttaca cagaatctat
     6121 acccaccaga gtgatgtctg gagctacggg gtgaccgttt gggagttgat gacctttgga
     6181 tccaagccat atgacggaat ccctgccagc gagatctcct ccatcctgga gaaaggagaa
     6241 cgcctccctc agccacccat atgtaccatc gatgtctaca tgatcatggt caagtgctgg
     6301 atgatagacg cagatagtcg cccaaagttc cgtgagttga tcatcgaatt ctccaaaatg
     6361 gcccgagacc cccagcgcta ccttgtcatt cagggggatg aaagaatgca tttgccaagt
     6421 cctacagact ccaacttcta ccgtgccctg atggatgaag aagacatgga cgacgtggtg
     6481 gatgccgacg agtacctcat cccacagcag ggcttcttca gcagcccctc cacgtcacgg
     6541 actcccctcc tgagctctct gagtgcaacc agcaacaatt ccaccgtggc ttgcattgat
     6601 agaaatgggc tgcaaagctg tcccatcaag gaagacagct tcttgcagcg atacagctca
     6661 gaccccacag gcgccttgac tgaggacagc atagacgaca ccttcctccc agtgcctgaa
     6721 tacataaacc agtccgttcc caaaaggccc gctggctctg tgcagaatcc tgtctatcac
     6781 aatcagcctc tgaaccccgc gcccagcaga gacccacact accaggaccc ccacagcact
     6841 gcagtgggca accccgagta tctcaacact gtccagccca cctgtgtcaa cagcacattc
     6901 gacagccctg cccactgggc ccagaaaggc agccaccaaa ttagcctgga caaccctgac
     6961 taccagcagg acttctttcc caaggaagcc aagccaaatg gcatctttaa gggctccaca
     7021 gctgaaaatg cagaatacct aagggtcgcg ccacaaagca gtgaatttat tggagcatag
     7081 aacccagctt tcttgtacaa agtggtgata tccaattaac cctcactaaa gggaaagttt
     7141 aagtgatgta tattgtccct atagtgagtc gtattaccac ccaacttttc tatacaaagt
     7201 ggttgatatc cagcacagtg gcggccgctc gagtctagag ggcccgcggt tcgaaggtaa
     7261 gcctatccct aaccctctcc tcggtctcga ttctacgcgt accggttagt aatgagatcc
     7321 ctcccccccc cctaacgtta ctggccgaag ccgcttggaa taaggccggt gtgcgtttgt
     7381 ctatatgtta ttttccacca tattgccgtc ttttggcaat gtgagggccc ggaaacctgg
     7441 ccctgtcttc ttgacgagca ttcctagggg tctttcccct ctcgccaaag gaatgcaagg
     7501 tctgttgaat gtcgtgaagg aagcagttcc tctggaagct tcttgaagac aaacaacgtc
     7561 tgtagcgacc ctttgcaggc agcggaaccc cccacctggc gacaggtgcc tctgcggcca
     7621 aaagccacgt gtataagata cacctgcaaa ggcggcacaa ccccagtgcc acgttgtgag
     7681 ttggatagtt gtggaaagag tcaaatggct ctcctcaagc gtattcaaca aggggctgaa
     7741 ggatgcccag aaggtacccc attgtatggg atctgatctg gggcctcggt gcacatgctt
     7801 tacatgtgtt tagtcgaggt taaaaaaacg tctaggcccc ccgaaccacg gggacgtggt
     7861 tttcctttga aaaacacgat gataatatgg ccacacatat gaccgagtac aagcccacgg
     7921 tgcgcctcgc cacccgcgac gacgtcccca gggccgtacg caccctcgcc gccgcgttcg
     7981 ccgactaccc cgccacgcgc cacaccgtcg atccggaccg ccacatcgag cgggtcaccg
     8041 agctgcaaga actcttcctc acgcgcgtcg ggctcgacat cggcaaggtg tgggtcgcgg
     8101 acgacggcgc cgcggtggcg gtctggacca cgccggagag cgtcgaagcg ggggcggtgt
     8161 tcgccgagat cggcccgcgc atggccgagt tgagcggttc ccggctggcc gcgcagcaac
     8221 agatggaagg cctcctggcg ccgcaccggc ccaaggagcc cgcgtggttc ctggccaccg
     8281 tcggcgtctc gcccgaccac cagggcaagg gtctgggcag cgccgtcgtg ctccccggag
     8341 tggaggcggc cgagcgcgcc ggggtgcccg ccttcctgga gacctccgcg ccccgcaacc
     8401 tccccttcta cgagcggctc ggcttcaccg tcaccgccga cgtcgaggtg cccgaaggac
     8461 cgcgcacctg gtgcatgacc cgcaagcccg gtgcctaaat cgatagatcc taatcaacct
     8521 ctggattaca aaatttgtga aagattgact ggtattctta actatgttgc tccttttacg
     8581 ctatgtggat acgctgcttt aatgcctttg tatcatgcta ttgcttcccg tatggctttc
     8641 attttctcct ccttgtataa atcctggttg ctgtctcttt atgaggagtt gtggcccgtt
     8701 gtcaggcaac gtggcgtggt gtgcactgtg tttgctgacg caacccccac tggttggggc
     8761 attgccacca cctgtcagct cctttccggg actttcgctt tccccctccc tattgccacg
     8821 gcggaactca tcgccgcctg ccttgcccgc tgctggacag gggctcggct gttgggcact
     8881 gacaattccg tggtgttgtc ggggaaatca tcgtcctttc cttggctgct cgcctgtgtt
     8941 gccacctgga ttctgcgcgg gacgtccttc tgctacgtcc cttcggccct caatccagcg
     9001 gaccttcctt cccgcggcct gctgccggct ctgcggcctc ttccgcgtct tcgccttcgc
     9061 cctcagacga gtcggatctc cctttgggcc gcctccccgc ctgagatcct ttaagaccaa
     9121 tgacttacaa ggcagctgta gatcttagcc actttttaaa agaaaagggg ggactggaag
     9181 ggctaattca ctcccaacga agacaagatc tgctttttgc ttgtactggg tctctctggt
     9241 tagaccagat ctgagcctgg gagctctctg gctaactagg gaacccactg cttaagcctc
     9301 aataaagctt gccttgagtg cttcaagtag tgtgtgcccg tctgttgtgt gactctggta
     9361 actagagatc cctcagaccc ttttagtcag tgtggaaaat ctctagcagt agtagttcat
     9421 gtcatcttat tattcagtat ttataacttg caaagaaatg aatatcagag agtgagaggc
     9481 ccgggttaat taaggaaagg gctagatcat tcttgaagac gaaagggcct cgtgatacgc
     9541 ctatttttat aggttaatgt catgataata atggtttctt agacgtcagg tggcactttt
     9601 cggggaaatg tgcgcggaac ccctatttgt ttatttttct aaatacattc aaatatgtat
     9661 ccgctcatga gacaataacc ctgataaatg cttcaataat attgaaaaag gaagagtatg
     9721 agtattcaac atttccgtgt cgcccttatt cccttttttg cggcattttg ccttcctgtt
     9781 tttgctcacc cagaaacgct ggtgaaagta aaagatgctg aagatcagtt gggtgcacga
     9841 gtgggttaca tcgaactgga tctcaacagc ggtaagatcc ttgagagttt tcgccccgaa
     9901 gaacgttttc caatgatgag cacttttaaa gttctgctat gtggcgcggt attatcccgt
     9961 gttgacgccg ggcaagagca actcggtcgc cgcatacact attctcagaa tgacttggtt
    10021 gagtactcac cagtcacaga aaagcatctt acggatggca tgacagtaag agaattatgc
    10081 agtgctgcca taaccatgag tgataacact gcggccaact tacttctgac aacgatcgga
    10141 ggaccgaagg agctaaccgc ttttttgcac aacatggggg atcatgtaac tcgccttgat
    10201 cgttgggaac cggagctgaa tgaagccata ccaaacgacg agcgtgacac cacgatgcct
    10261 gtagcaatgg caacaacgtt gcgcaaacta ttaactggcg aactacttac tctagcttcc
    10321 cggcaacaat taatagactg gatggaggcg gataaagttg caggaccact tctgcgctcg
    10381 gcccttccgg ctggctggtt tattgctgat aaatctggag ccggtgagcg tgggtctcgc
    10441 ggtatcattg cagcactggg gccagatggt aagccctccc gtatcgtagt tatctacacg
    10501 acggggagtc aggcaactat ggatgaacga aatagacaga tcgctgagat aggtgcctca
    10561 ctgattaagc attggtaact gtcagaccaa gtttactcat atatacttta gattgattta
    10621 aaacttcatt tttaatttaa aaggatctag gtgaagatcc tttttgataa tctcatgacc
    10681 aaaatccctt aacgtgagtt ttcgttccac tgagcgtcag accccgtaga aaagatcaaa
    10741 ggatcttctt gagatccttt ttttctgcgc gtaatctgct gcttgcaaac aaaaaaacca
    10801 ccgctaccag cggtggtttg tttgccggat caagagctac caactctttt tccgaaggta
    10861 actggcttca gcagagcgca gataccaaat actgttcttc tagtgtagcc gtagttaggc
    10921 caccacttca agaactctgt agcaccgcct acatacctcg ctctgctaat cctgttacca
    10981 gtggctgctg ccagtggcga taagtcgtgt cttaccgggt tggactcaag acgatagtta
    11041 ccggataagg cgcagcggtc gggctgaacg gggggttcgt gcacacagcc cagcttggag
    11101 cgaacgacct acaccgaact gagataccta cagcgtgagc tatgagaaag cgccacgctt
    11161 cccgaaggga gaaaggcgga caggtatccg gtaagcggca gggtcggaac aggagagcgc
    11221 acgagggagc ttccaggggg aaacgcctgg tatctttata gtcctgtcgg gtttcgccac
    11281 ctctgacttg agcgtcgatt tttgtgatgc tcgtcagggg ggcggagcct atggaaaaac
    11341 gccagcaacg cggccttttt acggttcctg gccttttgct ggccttttgc tcacatgttc
    11401 tttcctgcgt tatcccctga ttctgtggat aaccgtatta ccgcctttga gtgagctgat
    11461 accgctcgcc gcagccgaac gaccgagcgc agcgagtcag tgagcgagga agcggaagag
    11521 cgcccaatac gcaaaccgcc tctccccgcg cgttggccga ttcattaatg cagcaagctc
    11581 atggctgact aatttttttt atttatgcag aggccgaggc cgcctcggcc tctgagctat
    11641 tccagaagta gtgaggaggc ttttttggag gcctaggctt ttgcaaaaag ctccccgtgg
    11701 cacgacaggt ttcccgactg gaaagcgggc agtgagcgca acgcaattaa tgtgagttag
    11761 ctcactcatt aggcacccca ggctttacac tttatgcttc cggctcgtat gttgtgtgga
    11821 attgtgagcg gataacaatt tcacacagga aacagctatg acatgattac gaatttcaca
    11881 aataaagcat ttttttcact gcattctagt tgtggtttgt ccaaactcat caatgtatct
    11941 tatcatgtct ggatcaactg gataactcaa gctaaccaaa atcatcccaa acttcccacc
    12001 ccatacccta ttaccactgc caattacctg tggtttcatt tactctaaac ctgtgattcc
    12061 tctgaattat tttcatttta aagaaattgt atttgttaaa tatgtactac aaacttagta
    12121 gt
//
