>Addgene plasmid #116297 | pHAGE-EGFR-R776C | depositor partial sequence | sequence record 219171 | insert
ATGCGACCCTCCGGGACGGCCGGGGCAGCGCTCCTGGCGCTGCTGGCTGCGCTCTGCCCGGCGAGTCGGG
CTCTGGAGGAAAAGAAAGTTTGCCAAGGCACGAGTAACAAGCTCACGCAGTTGGGCACTTTTGAAGATCA
TTTTCTCAGCCTCCAGAGGATGTTCAATAACTGTGAGGTGGTCCTTGGGAATTTGGAAATTACCTATGTG
CAGAGGAATTATGATCTTTCCTTCTTAAAGACCATCCAGGAGGTGGCTGGTTATGTCCTCATTGCCCTCA
ACACAGTGGAGCGAATTCCTTTGGAAAACCTGCAGATCATCAGAGGAAATATGTACTACGAAAATTCCTA
TGCCTTAGCAGTCTTATCTAACTATGATGCAAATAAAACCGGACTGAAGGAGCTGCCCATGAGAAATTTA
CAGGAAATCCTGCATGGCGCCGTGCGGTTCAGCAACAACCCTGCCCTGTGCAACGTGGAGAGCATCCAGT
GGCGGGACATAGTCAGCAGTGACTTTCTCAGCAACATGTCGATGGACTTCCAGAACCACCTGGGCAGCTG
CCAAAAGTGTGATCCAAGCTGTCCCAATGGGAGCTGCTGGGGTGCAGGAGAGGAGAACTGCCAGAAACTG
ACCAAAATCATCTGTGCCCAGCAGTGCTCCGGGCGCTGCCGTGGCAAGTCCCCCAGTGACTGCTGCCACA
ACCAGTGTGCTGCAGGCTGCACAGGCCCCCGGGAGAGCGACTGCCTGGTCTGCCGCAAATTCCGAGACGA
AGCCACGTGCAAGGACACCTGCCCCCCACTCATGCTCTACAACCCCACCACGTACCAGATGGATGTGAAC
CCCGAGGGCAAATACAGCTTTGGTGCCACCTGCGTGAAGAAGTGTCCCCGTAATTATGTGGTGACAGATC
ACGGCTCGTGCGTCCGAGCCTGTGGGGCCGACAGCTATGAGATGGAGGAAGACGGCGTCCGCAAGTGTAA
GAAGTGCGAAGGGCCTTGCCGCAAAGTGTGTAACGGAATAGGTATTGGTGAATTTAAAGACTCACTCTCC
ATAAATGCTACGAATATTAAACACTTCAAAAACTGCACCTCCATCAGTGGCGATCTCCACATCCTGCCGG
TGGCATTTAGGGGTGACTCCTTCACACATACTCCTCCTCTGGATCCACAGGAACTGGATATTCTGAAAAC
CGTAAAGGAAATCACAGGGTTTTTGCTGATTCAGGCTTGGCCTGAAAACAGGACGGACCTCCATGCCTTT
GAGAACCTAGAAATCATACGCGGCAGGACCAAGCAACATGGTCAGTTTTCTCTTGCAGTCGTCAGCCTGA
ACATAACATCCTTGGGATTACGCTCCCTCAAGGAGATAAGTGATGGAGATGTGATAATTTCAGGAAACAA
AAATTTGTGCTATGCAAATACAATAAACTGGAAAAAACTGTTTGGGACCTCCGGTCAGAAAACCAAAATT
ATAAGCAACAGAGGTGAAAACAGCTGCAAGGCCACAGGCCAGGTCTGCCATGCCTTGTGCTCCCCCGAGG
GCTGCTGGGGCCCGGAGCCCAGGGACTGCGTCTCTTGCCGGAATGTCAGCCGAGGCAGGGAATGCGTGGA
CAAGTGCAACCTTCTGGAGGGTGAGCCAAGGGAGTTTGTGGAGAACTCTGAGTGCATACAGTGCCACCCA
GAGTGCCTGCCTCAGGCCATGAACATCACCTGCACAGGACGGGGACCAGACAACTGTATCCAGTGTGCCC
ACTACATTGACGGCCCCCACTGCGTCAAGACCTGCCCGGCAGGAGTCATGGGAGAAAACAACACCCTGGT
CTGGAAGTACGCAGACGCCGGCCATGTGTGCCACCTGTGCCATCCAAACTGCACCTACGGATGCACTGGG
CCAGGTCTTGAAGGCTGTCCAACGAATGGGCCTAAGATCCCGTCCATCGCCACTGGGATGGTGGGGGCCC
TCCTCTTGCTGCTGGTGGTGGCCCTGGGGATCGGCCTCTTCATGCGAAGGCGCCACATCGTTCGGAAGCG
CACGCTGCGGAGGCTGCTGCAGGAGAGGGAGCTTGTGGAGCCTCTTACACCCAGTGGAGAAGCTCCCAAC
CAAGCTCTCTTGAGGATCTTGAAGGAAACTGAATTCAAAAAGATCAAAGTGCTGGGCTCCGGTGCGTTCG
GCACGGTGTATAAGGGACTCTGGATCCCAGAAGGTGAGAAAGTTAAAATTCCCGTCGCTATCAAGGAATT
AAGAGAAGCAACATCTCCGAAAGCCAACAAGGAAATCCTCGATGAAGCCTACGTGATGGCCAGCGTGGAC
AACCCCCACGTGTGCTGCCTGCTGGGCATCTGCCTCACCTCCACCGTGCAGCTCATCACGCAGCTCATGC
CCTTCGGCTGCCTCCTGGACTATGTCCGGGAACACAAAGACAATATTGGCTCCCAGTACCTGCTCAACTG
GTGTGTGCAGATCGCAAAGGGCATGAACTACTTGGAGGACCGTCGCTTGGTGCACCGCGACCTGGCAGCC
AGGAACGTACTGGTGAAAACACCGCAGCATGTCAAGATCACAGATTTTGGGCTGGCCAAACTGCTGGGTG
CGGAAGAGAAAGAATACCATGCAGAAGGAGGCAAAGTGCCTATCAAGTGGATGGCATTGGAATCAATTTT
ACACAGAATCTATACCCACCAGAGTGATGTCTGGAGCTACGGGGTGACCGTTTGGGAGTTGATGACCTTT
GGATCCAAGCCATATGACGGAATCCCTGCCAGCGAGATCTCCTCCATCCTGGAGAAAGGAGAACGCCTCC
CTCAGCCACCCATATGTACCATCGATGTCTACATGATCATGGTCAAGTGCTGGATGATAGACGCAGATAG
TCGCCCAAAGTTCCGTGAGTTGATCATCGAATTCTCCAAAATGGCCCGAGACCCCCAGCGCTACCTTGTC
ATTCAGGGGGATGAAAGAATGCATTTGCCAAGTCCTACAGACTCCAACTTCTACCGTGCCCTGATGGATG
AAGAAGACATGGACGACGTGGTGGATGCCGACGAGTACCTCATCCCACAGCAGGGCTTCTTCAGCAGCCC
CTCCACGTCACGGACTCCCCTCCTGAGCTCTCTGAGTGCAACCAGCAACAATTCCACCGTGGCTTGCATT
GATAGAAATGGGCTGCAAAGCTGTCCCATCAAGGAAGACAGCTTCTTGCAGCGATACAGCTCAGACCCCA
CAGGCGCCTTGACTGAGGACAGCATAGACGACACCTTCCTCCCAGTGCCTGAATACATAAACCAGTCCGT
TCCCAAAAGGCCCGCTGGCTCTGTGCAGAATCCTGTCTATCACAATCAGCCTCTGAACCCCGCGCCCAGC
AGAGACCCACACTACCAGGACCCCCACAGCACTGCAGTGGGCAACCCCGAGTATCTCAACACTGTCCAGC
CCACCTGTGTCAACAGCACATTCGACAGCCCTGCCCACTGGGCCCAGAAAGGCAGCCACCAAATTAGCCT
GGACAACCCTGACTACCAGCAGGACTTCTTTCCCAAGGAAGCCAAGCCAAATGGCATCTTTAAGGGCTCC
ACAGCTGAAAATGCAGAATACCTAAGGGTCGCGCCACAAAGCAGTGAATTTATTGGAGCATGA
